Addgene plasmid #25340: CENTA1 (3LJU)
Purpose: Bacterial expression for structure determination; may not be full ORF
Depositing lab: Cheryl Arrowsmith. Depositing organization: University of Toronto.
Backbone
  Vector backbone: pET28-MHL
  Backbone manufacturer: SGC
  Backbone size w/o insert (bp): 7325
  Vector type: Bacterial Expression
Growth in bacteria
  Bacterial resistance: Kanamycin, 50 μg/mL
  Growth temperature: 37°C
  Growth strain: DH5alpha
  Copy number: Low Copy
Gene/Insert
  Gene/Insert name: CENTA1:K3-F370 (alt names: PDB: 3LJU; CENTA1)
  Species: H. sapiens (human)
  Insert size (bp): 1104
  Mutation: Contains amino acids K3-F370
  GenBank ID: BC033747
  Entrez Gene: ADAP1 (a.k.a. CENTA1, GCS1L, p42IP4)
  Tag / fusion protein: His (N terminal on insert)
  Cloning method: Restriction Enzyme
  Sequencing primers: 5′ T7; 3′ T7-term
Terms and licenses: Academic/Nonprofit Terms; Industry Terms: Not Available to Industry
Depositor comments: PDB: 3LJU. http://www.thesgc.org/structures/3LJU/
How to cite: CENTA1 (3LJU) was a gift from Cheryl Arrowsmith (Addgene plasmid # 25340 ; http://n2t.net/addgene:25340 ; RRID:Addgene_25340)
