[The description below was written by a language model from this plasmid's Addgene catalogue record.]
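Description:
CENTA1 (3LJU) is a bacterial expression plasmid built on the pET28-MHL backbone, a pET28-derived vector from a structural genomics programme, recorded as 7325 bp without insert. It is selected with kanamycin and is listed as low copy, with a standard E. coli cloning strain used for propagation. No feature table accompanies the record, so the promoter, origin of replication and other regulatory elements are not explicitly stated. However, the recommended sequencing primers (T7 forward and T7 terminator) are consistent with the insert sitting in a T7 promoter/terminator expression cassette typical of pET vectors, which would need a host supplying T7 RNA polymerase for expression.

The 1104 bp insert encodes a fragment of human CENTA1, now officially named ADAP1 and also known as GCS1L or p42IP4. It spans residues K3 to F370 rather than the complete open reading frame and is derived from a human cDNA reference clone. It was introduced by restriction enzyme cloning and carries an N-terminal His tag, which allows purification of the recombinant protein by immobilised metal affinity chromatography. The record does not say whether a protease cleavage site lies between the tag and the protein.

The stated purpose is production of recombinant protein in bacteria for structure determination, and the construct is linked to a deposited crystal structure whose identifier appears in the plasmid name. It is therefore suited to producing this defined CENTA1/ADAP1 fragment for crystallography or for biochemical and biophysical work. Because the construct boundaries were chosen for structural studies, it should not be assumed to represent the full-length protein.
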