>Addgene plasmid #25340 | CENTA1 (3LJU) | depositor partial sequence | sequence record 11814 | Author sequence
AAGGAGCGGCGCAGGGCGGTCCTGGAGCTGCTGCAGCGGCCGGGGAACGCGCGCTGCGCGGACTGCGGCG
CCCCGGATCCCGACTGGGCCTCCTACACTCTGGGCGTCTTCATCTGCCTGAGCTGCTCGGGAATCCACCG
GAATATCCCCCAGGTCAGCAAGGTGAAGTCCGTCCGCCTGGACGCCTGGGAGGAGGCCCAAGTGGAGTTC
ATGGCCTCCCACGGGAACGACGCCGCGAGAGCCAGGTTTGAGTCCAAAGTACCCTCCTTCTACTACCGGC
CCACGCCCTCCGACTGCCAGCTCCTTCGAGAGCAGTGGATCCGGGCCAAGTACGAGCGACAGGAGTTCAT
CTACCCGGAGAAGCAGGAGCCCTACTCGGCAGGGTACCGTGAGGGTTTTCTCTGGAAGCGTGGCCGGGAC
AACGGGCAGTTTTTGAGCCGGAAGTTTGTGCTGACAGAACGAGAGGGTGCTCTGAAGTATTTCAACAGAA
ATGATGCCAAGGAGCCCAAGGCCGTGATGAAGATCGAGCACCTGAACGCCACCTTCCAGCCGGCCAAGAT
CGGCCACCCCCACGGCCTGCAGGTCACCTACCTGAAGGACAACAGCACCCGTAACATCTTCATCTACCAT
GAGGACGGGAAGGAGATTGTGGACTGGTTCAATGCACTCCGAGCTGCTCGCTTCCACTACCTGCAGGTGG
CATTCCCAGGGGCCAGCGACGCAGATCTGGTGCCAAAGCTCTCCAGGAACTACCTGAAGGAAGGCTACAT
GGAGAAGACGGGGCCCAAGCAAACGGAAGGCTTCCGGAAGCGCTGGTTCACCATGGATGACCGCAGGCTC
ATGTACTTCAAAGACCCCCTGGACGCCTTCGCCCGAGGGGAAGTCTTCATTGGCAGCAAGGAGAGTGGCT
ACACGGTGCTGCATGGGTTCCCGCCGTCCACCCAGGGCCACCACTGGCCACATGGCATCACCATCGTCAC
GCCCGACCGCAAGTTTCTGTTTGCCTGCGAGACGGAGTCCGACCAGAGGGAGTGGGTGGCGGCCTTCCAG
AAGGCGGTGGACAGGCCCATGCTGCCCCAGGAGTACGCAGTGGAGGCGCACTTC
