>Addgene plasmid #25340 | CENTA1 (3LJU) | addgene partial sequence | sequence record 31425 | 25340 with T7
TATTTTGTTTACTTTAAGAAGGAGATATACCATGCATCATCATCATCATCACAGCAGCGGCAGAGAAAAC
TTGTATTTCCAGGGCAAGGAGCGGCGCAGGGCGGTCCTGGAGCTGCTGCAGCGGCCGGGGAACGCGCGCT
GCGCGGACTGCGGCGCCCCGGATCCCGACTGGGCCTCCTACACTCTGGGCGTCTTCATCTGCCTGAGCTG
CTCGGGAATCCACCGGAATATCCCCCAGGTCAGCAAGGTGAAGTCCGTCCGCCTGGACGCCTGGGAGGAG
GCCCAAGTGGAGTTCATGGCCTCCCACGGGAACGACGCCGCGAGAGCCAGGTTTGAGTCCAAAGTACCCT
CCTTCTACTACCGGCCCACGCCCTCCGACTGCCAGCTCCTTCGAGAGCAGTGGATCCGGGCCAAGTACGA
GCGACAGGAGTTCATCTACCCGGAGAAGCAGGAGCCCTACTCGGCAGGGTACCGTGAGGGTTTTCTCTGG
AAGCGTGGCCGGGACAACGGGCAGTTTTTGAGCCGGAAGTTTGTGCTGACAGAACGAGAGGGTGCTCTGA
AGTATTTCAACAGAAATGATGCCAAGGAGCCCAAGGCCGTGATGAAGATCGAGCACCTGAACGCCACCTT
CCAGCCGGCCAAGATCGGCCACCCCCACGGCCTGCAGGTCACCTACCTGAAGGACAACAGCACCCGTAAC
ATCTTCATCTACCATGAGGACGGGAAGGAGATTGTGGACTGGTTCAATGCACTCCGAGCTGCTCGCTTCC
ACTACCTGCAGGTGGCAT
